Addgene plasmid #130739: pMSCVbsd-PPARD-T261R-V279R
Purpose: Vector encoding PPARD cDNA for retroviral transduction
Depositing lab: Till Adhikary. Depositing organization: Philipps-Universitaet Marburg. Publication: PPARbeta/delta recruits NCOR and regulates transcription reinitiation of ANGPTL4. Legrand N, Bretscher CL, Zielke S, Wilke B, Daude M, Fritz B, Diederich WE, Adhikary T. Nucleic Acids Res. 2019 Oct 10;47(18):9573-9591. doi: 10.1093/nar/gkz685. PubMed 31428774.
Backbone
  Vector backbone: pMSCVbsd
  Vector type: Retroviral
  Selectable markers: Blasticidin
Growth in bacteria
  Bacterial resistance: Ampicillin, 100 μg/mL
  Growth temperature: 37°C
  Growth strain: NEB Stable
  Copy number: High Copy
Gene/Insert
  Gene/Insert name: PPARD T261R-V279R
  Species: H. sapiens (human)
  Mutation: T261R-V279R
  Entrez Gene: PPARD (a.k.a. FAAR, NR1C2, NUC1, NUCI, NUCII, PPARB)
  Cloning method: Restriction Enzyme; 5′ cloning site BglII (destroyed during cloning); 3′ cloning site XhoI (not destroyed)
  Sequencing primers: 5′ pMSCVseqfw (CCCTTGAACCTCCTCGTTCGACC); 3′ pMSCVseqrv (GAGACGTGCTACTTCCATTTGTC)
Terms and licenses: Academic/Nonprofit Terms; Industry Terms: Not Available to Industry
Depositor comments: Generated by PCR mutagenesis. Please visit https://www.biorxiv.org/content/10.1101/525576v2 for BioRxiv preprint.
How to cite: pMSCVbsd-PPARD-T261R-V279R was a gift from Till Adhikary (Addgene plasmid # 130739 ; http://n2t.net/addgene:130739 ; RRID:Addgene_130739)
