[The description below was written by a language model from this plasmid's Addgene catalogue record and pLannotate feature annotations shown in this document.]
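Description:
pMSCVbsd-PPARD-T261R-V279R is a gammaretroviral expression vector built on the pMSCVbsd backbone, a murine stem cell virus-type plasmid of about 7.3 kb used to deliver genes into mammalian cells by retroviral transduction. In bacteria it is maintained through a high-copy ColE1/pUC-type origin and selected with ampicillin via the β-lactamase gene. The remaining bacterial annotations (fragments of lacI, lacZα, rop, bom and the tetracycline resistance gene, plus a lac promoter/operator) are non-functional remnants of earlier cloning vectors.

The viral portion begins with a 5' LTR from murine embryonic stem cell virus, followed by the Ψ packaging signal and a truncated gag region lacking its start codon, which together allow efficient packaging of the genomic RNA when the viral proteins are supplied in trans by a packaging cell line. Downstream sits the human PPARD cDNA, encoding the ligand-activated nuclear receptor PPARβ/δ with two substitutions, T261R and V279R, introduced by PCR mutagenesis. No separate promoter is annotated upstream of the insert, so it is presumably transcribed from the 5' LTR, as is usual for this vector design. A mouse PGK promoter then drives the blasticidin S deaminase gene, permitting blasticidin selection of stably transduced cells. The 3' LTR is detected as two fragments matched to a ΔU3 reference, an automated call that may not mean the vector is self-inactivating.

The record states only that the plasmid encodes PPARD cDNA for retroviral transduction, and it does not describe the functional effect of the two mutations. The associated study concerns PPARβ/δ recruitment of NCOR and transcriptional regulation of ANGPTL4.
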