Features (pLannotate 1.2.2; 20 found; start..end, strand, type, name):
      1..517     +  LTR            5' LTR: 5' long terminal repeat from murine embryonic stem cell virus
    581..922     +  misc_feature   MESV Ψ: packaging signal of murine embryonic stem cell virus
    989..1405    +  CDS            gag (truncated): truncated Moloney murine leukemia virus (MMLV) gag gene lacking the start codon
   1482..2804    +  CDS            PPARD: PPARD_HUMAN - Also known as NR1C2, PPARB. Experimental evidence at protein level: Swiss-Prot protein existence level 1. Ligand-activated transcription factor. Receptor that binds peroxisome proliferators such as hypolipidemic drugs and fatty acids. Has a preference for poly-unsaturated fatty acids, such as gamma- linoleic acid and eicosapentanoic acid. Once activated by a ligand, the receptor binds to promoter elements of target genes. Regulates the peroxisomal beta-oxidation pathway of fatty acids. Functions as transcription activator for the acyl-CoA oxidase gene. Decreases expression of NPC
   2955..3454    +  promoter       PGK promoter: mouse phosphoglycerate kinase 1 promoter
   3475..3873    +  CDS            BSD: blasticidin S deaminase; Aspergillus terreus BSD; confers resistance to blasticidin
   3918..3952    +  LTR            3' LTR (ΔU3) (fragment): self-inactivating 3' long terminal repeat (LTR) from Moloney murine leukemia virus
   3949..4243    +  LTR            3' LTR (ΔU3) (fragment): self-inactivating 3' long terminal repeat (LTR) from Moloney murine leukemia virus
   4405..4421    -  protein_bind   lac operator: The lac repressor binds to the lac operator to inhibit transcription in E. coli. This inhibition can be relieved by adding lactose or isopropyl-β-D-thiogalactopyranoside (IPTG). lac repressor encoded by lacI
   4429..4459    -  promoter       lac promoter: promoter for the E. coli lac operon
   4474..4495    -  protein_bind   CAP binding site: CAP binding activates transcription in the presence of cAMP. E. coli catabolite activator protein
   4508..4600    -  CDS            lacI (fragment): lac repressor; lacI; The lac repressor binds to the lac operator to inhibit transcription in E. coli. This inhibition can be relieved by adding lactose or isopropyl-β-D-thiogalactopyranoside (IPTG).
   4783..5371    -  rep_origin     ori: high-copy-number ColE1/pMB1/pBR322/pUC origin of replication
   5542..6402    -  CDS            AmpR: β-lactamase; bla; confers resistance to ampicillin, carbenicillin, and related antibiotics
   6403..6507    -  promoter       AmpR promoter: bla
   6602..6637    +  CDS            rop (fragment): Rop protein, which maintains plasmids at low copy number; rop
   6739..6838    +  misc_feature   bom (fragment): basis of mobility region from pBR322
   6844..6993    -  CDS            lacZα (fragment): LacZα fragment of β-galactosidase; lacZ fragment
   6993..7194    -  CDS            TcR (fragment): tetracycline efflux protein; tet; confers resistance to tetracycline
   7195..7293    +  CDS            env (fragment): murine leukemia virus gPr80 envelope polyprotein precursor; env; proteolytically cleaved into gp70SU and p15TM subunits
>Addgene plasmid #130739 | pMSCVbsd-PPARD-T261R-V279R | addgene full sequence | sequence record 255099 | Addgene NGS Result
AATGAAAGACCCCACCTGTAGGTTTGGCAAGCTAGCTTAAGTAACGCCATTTTGCAAGGCATGGAAAATA
CATAACTGAGAATAGAGAAGTTCAGATCAAGGTTAGGAACAGAGAGACAGCAGAATATGGGCCAAACAGG
ATATCTGTGGTAAGCAGTTCCTGCCCCGGCTCAGGGCCAAGAACAGATGGTCCCCAGATGCGGTCCCGCC
CTCAGCAGTTTCTAGAGAACCATCAGATGTTTCCAGGGTGCCCCAAGGACCTGAAATGACCCTGTGCCTT
ATTTGAACTAACCAATCAGTTCGCTTCTCGCTTCTGTTCGCGCGCTTCTGCTCCCCGAGCTCAATAAAAG
AGCCCACAACCCCTCACTCGGCGCGCCAGTCCTCCGATAGACTGCGTCGCCCGGGTACCCGTATTCCCAA
TAAAGCCTCTTGCTGTTTGCATCCGAATCGTGGACTCGCTGATCCTTGGGAGGGTCTCCTCAGATTGATT
GACTGCCCACCTCGGGGGTCTTTCATTTGGAGGTTCCACCGAGATTTGGAGACCCCTGCCCAGGGACCAC
CGACCCCCCCGCCGGGAGGTAAGCTGGCCAGCGGTCGTTTCGTGTCTGTCTCTGTCTTTGTGCGTGTTTG
TGCCGGCATCTAATGTTTGCGCCTGCGTCTGTACTAGTTAGCTAACTAGCTCTGTATCTGGCGGACCCGT
GGTGGAACTGACGAGTTCTGAACACCCGGCCGCAACCCTGGGAGACGTCCCAGGGACTTTGGGGGCCGTT
TTTGTGGCCCGACCTGAGGAAGGGAGTCGATGTGGAATCCGACCCCGTCAGGATATGTGGTTCTGGTAGG
AGACGAGAACCTAAAACAGTTCCCGCCTCCGTCTGAATTTTTGCTTTCGGTTTGGAACCGAAGCCGCGCG
TCTTGTCTGCTGCAGCGCTGCAGCATCGTTCTGTGTTGTCTCTGTCTGACTGTGTTTCTGTATTTGTCTG
AAAATTAGGGCCAGACTGTTACCACTCCCTTAAGTTTGACCTTAGGTCACTGGAAAGATGTCGAGCGGAT
CGCTCACAACCAGTCGGTAGATGTCAAGAAGAGACGTTGGGTTACCTTCTGCTCTGCAGAATGGCCAACC
TTTAACGTCGGATGGCCGCGAGACGGCACCTTTAACCGAGACCTCATCACCCAGGTTAAGATCAAGGTCT
TTTCACCTGGCCCGCATGGACACCCAGACCAGGTCCCCTACATCGTGACCTGGGAAGCCTTGGCTTTTGA
CCCCCCTCCCTGGGTCAAGCCCTTTGTACACCCTAAGCCTCCGCCTCCTCTTCCTCCATCCGCCCCGTCT
CTCCCCCTTGAACCTCCTCGTTCGACCCCGCCTCGATCCTCCCTTTATCCAGCCCTCACTCCTTCTCTAG
GCGCCGGAATTAGATCCACTAGTAACGGCCGCCAGTGTGCTGGAATTCGCCCTTAGGTGTGGCGCCGAGG
GGAGATCAGCCATGGAGCAGCCACAGGAGGAAGCCCCTGAGGTCCGGGAAGAGGAGGAGAAAGAGGAAGT
GGCAGAGGCAGAAGGAGCCCCAGAGCTCAATGGGGGACCACAGCATGCACTTCCTTCCAGCAGCTACACA
GACCTCTCCCGGAGCTCCTCGCCACCCTCACTGCTGGACCAACTGCAGATGGGCTGTGACGGGGCCTCAT
GCGGCAGCCTCAACATGGAGTGCCGGGTGTGCGGGGACAAGGCATCGGGCTTCCACTACGGTGTTCATGC
ATGTGAGGGGTGCAAGGGCTTCTTCCGTCGTACGATCCGCATGAAGCTGGAGTACGAGAAGTGTGAGCGC
AGCTGCAAGATTCAGAAGAAGAACCGCAACAAGTGCCAGTACTGCCGCTTCCAGAAGTGCCTGGCACTGG
GCATGTCACACAACGCTATCCGTTTTGGTCGGATGCCGGAGGCTGAGAAGAGGAAGCTGGTGGCAGGGCT
GACTGCAAACGAGGGGAGCCAGTACAACCCACAGGTGGCCGACCTGAAGGCCTTCTCCAAGCACATCTAC
AATGCCTACCTGAAAAACTTCAACATGACCAAAAAGAAGGCCCGCAGCATCCTCACCGGCAAAGCCAGCC
ACACGGCGCCCTTTGTGATCCACGACATCGAGACATTGTGGCAGGCAGAGAAGGGGCTGGTGTGGAAGCA
GTTGGTGAATGGCCTGCCTCCCTACAAGGAGATCAGCGTGCACGTCTTCTACCGCTGCCAGTGCACCACA
GTGGAGACCGTGCGGGAGCTCAGAGAGTTCGCCAAGAGCATCCCCAGCTTCAGCAGCCTCTTCCTCAACG
ACCAGAGAACCCTTCTCAAGTATGGCGTGCACGAGGCCATCTTCGCCATGCTGGCCTCTATCGTCAACAA
GGACGGGCTGCTGGTAGCCAACGGCAGTGGCTTTGTCACCCGTGAGTTCCTGCGCAGCCTCCGCAAACCC
TTCAGTGATATCATTGAGCCTAAGTTTGAATTTGCTGTCAAGTTCAACGCCCTGGAACTTGATGACAGTG
ACCTGGCCCTATTCATTGCGGCCATCATTCTGTGTGGAGACCGGCCAGGCCTCATGAACGTTCCACGGGT
GGAGGCTATCCAGGACACCATCCTGCGTGCCCTCGAATTCCACCTGCAGGCCAACCACCCTGATGCCCAG
TACCTCTTCCCCAAGCTGCTGCAGAAGATGGCTGACCTGCGGCAACTGGTCACCGAGCACGCCCAGATGA
TGCAGCGGATCAAGAAGACCGAAACCGAGACCTCGCTGCACCCTCTGCTCCAGGAGATCTACAAGGACAT
GTACTAACGGCGGCACCCAGGCCTCCCTGCAGACTCCAATGGGGCCAGCACTGGAGGGGCCCACCCACAT
GACTTTTCCATTGACCAGCTCTCAAGGGCGAATTCTGCAGATATCCATCACACTGGCGGCCGCTCGAGGT
TAACGAATTCTACCGGGTAGGGGAGGCGCTTTTCCCAAGGCAGTCTGGAGCATGCGCTTTAGCAGCCCCG
CTGGGCACTTGGCGCTACACAAGTGGCCTCTGGCCTCGCACACATTCCACATCCACCGGTAGGCGCCAAC
CGGCTCCGTTCTTTGGTGGCCCCTTCGCGCCACCTTCTACTCCTCCCCTAGTCAGGAAGTTCCCCCCCGC
CCCGCAGCTCGCGTCGTGCAGGACGTGACAAATGGAAGTAGCACGTCTCACTAGTCTCGTGCAGATGGAC
AGCACCGCTGAGCAATGGAAGCGGGTAGGCCTTTGGGGCAGCGGCCAATAGCAGCTTTGCTCCTTCGCTT
TCTGGGCTCAGAGGCTGGGAAGGGGTGGGTCCGGGGGCGGGCTCAGGGGCGGGCTCAGGGGCGGGGCGGG
CGCCCGAAGGTCCTCCGGAGGCCCGGCATTCTGCACGCTTCAAAAGCGCACGTCTGCCGCGCTGTTCTCC
TCTTCCTCATCTCCGGGCCTTTCGACCTGCAGCCCAAGCTTACCATGGCCAAGCCTTTGTCTCAAGAAGA
ATCCACCCTCATTGAAAGAGCAACGGCTACAATCAACAGCATCCCCATCTCTGAAGACTACAGCGTCGCC
AGCGCAGCTCTCTCTAGCGACGGCCGCATCTTCACTGGTGTCAATGTATATCATTTTACTGGGGGACCTT
GTGCAGAACTCGTGGTGCTGGGCACTGCTGCTGCTGCGGCAGCTGGCAACCTGACTTGTATCGTCGCGAT
CGGAAATGAGAACAGGGGCATCTTGAGCCCCTGCGGACGGTGCCGACAGGTGCTTCTCGATCTGCATCCT
GGGATCAAAGCCATAGTGAAGGACAGTGATGGACAGCCGACGGCAGTTGGGATTCGTGAATTGCTGCCCT
CTGGTTATGTGTGGGAGGGCTAATCGATAAAATAAAAGATTTTATTTAGTCTCCAGAAAAAGGGGGGAAT
GAAAGACCCCACCTGTAGGTTTGGCAAGCTAGAGAACCATCAGATGTTTCCAGGGTGCCCCAAGGACCTG
AAATGACCCTGTGCCTTATTTGAACTAACCAATCAGTTCGCTTCTCGCTTCTGTTCGCGCGCTTCTGCTC
CCCGAGCTCAATAAAAGAGCCCACAACCCCTCACTCGGCGCGCCAGTCCTCCGATAGACTGCGTCGCCCG
GGTACCCGTGTATCCAATAAACCCTCTTGCAGTTGCATCCGACTTGTGGTCTCGCTGTTCCTTGGGAGGG
TCTCCTCTGAGTGATTGACTACCCGTCAGCGGGGGTCTTTCATGGGTAACAGTTTCTTGAAGTTGGAGAA
CAACATTCTGAGGGTAGGAGTCGAATATTAAGTAATCCTGACTCAATTAGCCACTGTTTTGAATCCACAT
ACTCCAATACTCCTGAAATAGTTCATTATGGACAGCGCAGAAAGAGCTGGGGAGAATTGTGAAATTGTTA
TCCGCTCACAATTCCACACAACATACGAGCCGGAAGCATAAAGTGTAAAGCCTGGGGTGCCTAATGAGTG
AGCTAACTCACATTAATTGCGTTGCGCTCACTGCCCGCTTTCCAGTCGGGAAACCTGTCGTGCCAGCTGC
ATTAATGAATCGGCCAACGCGCGGGGAGAGGCGGTTTGCGTATTGGGCGCTCTTCCGCTTCCTCGCTCAC
TGACTCGCTGCGCTCGGTCGTTCGGCTGCGGCGAGCGGTATCAGCTCACTCAAAGGCGGTAATACGGTTA
TCCACAGAATCAGGGGATAACGCAGGAAAGAACATGTGAGCAAAAGGCCAGCAAAAGGCCAGGAACCGTA
AAAAGGCCGCGTTGCTGGCGTTTTTCCATAGGCTCCGCCCCCCTGACGAGCATCACAAAAATCGACGCTC
AAGTCAGAGGTGGCGAAACCCGACAGGACTATAAAGATACCAGGCGTTTCCCCCTGGAAGCTCCCTCGTG
CGCTCTCCTGTTCCGACCCTGCCGCTTACCGGATACCTGTCCGCCTTTCTCCCTTCGGGAAGCGTGGCGC
TTTCTCATAGCTCACGCTGTAGGTATCTCAGTTCGGTGTAGGTCGTTCGCTCCAAGCTGGGCTGTGTGCA
CGAACCCCCCGTTCAGCCCGACCGCTGCGCCTTATCCGGTAACTATCGTCTTGAGTCCAACCCGGTAAGA
CACGACTTATCGCCACTGGCAGCAGCCACTGGTAACAGGATTAGCAGAGCGAGGTATGTAGGCGGTGCTA
CAGAGTTCTTGAAGTGGTGGCCTAACTACGGCTACACTAGAAGAACAGTATTTGGTATCTGCGCTCTGCT
GAAGCCAGTTACCTTCGGAAAAAGAGTTGGTAGCTCTTGATCCGGCAAACAAACCACCGCTGGTAGCGGT
GGTTTTTTTGTTTGCAAGCAGCAGATTACGCGCAGAAAAAAAGGATCTCAAGAAGATCCTTTGATCTTTT
CTACGGGGTCTGACGCTCAGTGGAACGAAAACTCACGTTAAGGGATTTTGGTCATGAGATTATCAAAAAG
GATCTTCACCTAGATCCTTTTAAATTAAAAATGAAGTTTTAAATCAATCTAAAGTATATATGAGTAAACT
TGGTCTGACAGTTACCAATGCTTAATCAGTGAGGCACCTATCTCAGCGATCTGTCTATTTCGTTCATCCA
TAGTTGCCTGACTCCCCGTCGTGTAGATAACTACGATACGGGAGGGCTTACCATCTGGCCCCAGTGCTGC
AATGATACCGCGAGACCCACGCTCACCGGCTCCAGATTTATCAGCAATAAACCAGCCAGCCGGAAGGGCC
GAGCGCAGAAGTGGTCCTGCAACTTTATCCGCCTCCATCCAGTCTATTAATTGTTGCCGGGAAGCTAGAG
TAAGTAGTTCGCCAGTTAATAGTTTGCGCAACGTTGTTGCCATTGCTACAGGCATCGTGGTGTCACGCTC
GTCGTTTGGTATGGCTTCATTCAGCTCCGGTTCCCAACGATCAAGGCGAGTTACATGATCCCCCATGTTG
TGCAAAAAAGCGGTTAGCTCCTTCGGTCCTCCGATCGTTGTCAGAAGTAAGTTGGCCGCAGTGTTATCAC
TCATGGTTATGGCAGCACTGCATAATTCTCTTACTGTCATGCCATCCGTAAGATGCTTTTCTGTGACTGG
TGAGTACTCAACCAAGTCATTCTGAGAATAGTGTATGCGGCGACCGAGTTGCTCTTGCCCGGCGTCAATA
CGGGATAATACCGCGCCACATAGCAGAACTTTAAAAGTGCTCATCATTGGAAAACGTTCTTCGGGGCGAA
AACTCTCAAGGATCTTACCGCTGTTGAGATCCAGTTCGATGTAACCCACTCGTGCACCCAACTGATCTTC
AGCATCTTTTACTTTCACCAGCGTTTCTGGGTGAGCAAAAACAGGAAGGCAAAATGCCGCAAAAAAGGGA
ATAAGGGCGACACGGAAATGTTGAATACTCATACTCTTCCTTTTTCAATATTATTGAAGCATTTATCAGG
GTTATTGTCTCATGAGCGGATACATATTTGAATGTATTTAGAAAAATAAACAAATAGGGGTTCCGCGCAC
ATTTCCCCGAAAAGTGCCACCTGACGTCTAAGAAACCATTATTATCATGACATTAACCTATAAAAATAGG
CGTATCACGAGGCCCTTTCGTCTCGCGCGTTTCGGTGATGACGGTGAAAACCTCTGACACATGCAGCTCC
CGGAGACGGTCACAGCTTGTCTGTAAGCGGATGCCGGGAGCAGACAAGCCCGTCAGGGCGCGTCAGCGGG
TGTTGGCGGGTGTCGGGGCTGGCTTAACTATGCGGCATCAGAGCAGATTGTACTGAGAGTGCACCATATG
CGGTGTGAAATACCGCACAGATGCGTAAGGAGAAAATACCGCATCAGGCGCCATTCGCCATTCAGGCTGC
GCAACTGTTGGGAAGGGCGATCGGTGCGGGCCTCTTCGCTATTACGCCAGCTGGCGAAAGGGGGATGTGC
TGCAAGGCGATTAAGTTGGGTAACGCCAGGGTTTTCCCAGTCACGACGTTGTAAAACGACGGCGCAAGGA
ATGGTGCATGCAAGGAGATGGCGCCCAACAGTCCCCCGGCCACGGGGCCTGCCACCATACCCACGCCGAA
ACAAGCGCTCATGAGCCCGAAGTGGCGAGCCCGATCTTCCCCATCGGTGATGTCGGCGATATAGGCGCCA
GCAACCGCACCTGTGGCGCCGGTGATGCCGGCCACGATGCGTCCGGCGTAGAGGCGATTAGTCCAATTTG
TTAAAGACAGGATATCAGTGGTCCAGGCTCTAGTTTTGACTCAACAATATCACCAGCTGAAGCCTATAGA
GTACGAGCCATAGATAAAATAAAAGATTTTATTTAGTCTCCAGAAAAAGGGGGG
