>Addgene plasmid #130739 | pMSCVbsd-PPARD-T261R-V279R | depositor partial sequence | sequence record 250250 | PPARD T261R-V279R
ATGGAGCAGCCACAGGAGGAAGCCCCTGAGGTCCGGGAAGAGGAGGAGAAAGAGGAAGTGGCAGAGGCAG
AAGGAGCCCCAGAGCTCAATGGGGGACCACAGCATGCACTTCCTTCCAGCAGCTACACAGACCTCTCCCG
GAGCTCCTCGCCACCCTCACTGCTGGACCAACTGCAGATGGGCTGTGACGGGGCCTCATGCGGCAGCCTC
AACATGGAGTGCCGGGTGTGCGGGGACAAGGCATCGGGCTTCCACTACGGTGTTCATGCATGTGAGGGGT
GCAAGGGCTTCTTCCGTCGTACGATCCGCATGAAGCTGGAGTACGAGAAGTGTGAGCGCAGCTGCAAGAT
TCAGAAGAAGAACCGCAACAAGTGCCAGTACTGCCGCTTCCAGAAGTGCCTGGCACTGGGCATGTCACAC
AACGCTATCCGTTTTGGTCGGATGCCGGAGGCTGAGAAGAGGAAGCTGGTGGCAGGGCTGACTGCAAACG
AGGGGAGCCAGTACAACCCACAGGTGGCCGACCTGAAGGCCTTCTCCAAGCACATCTACAATGCCTACCT
GAAAAACTTCAACATGACCAAAAAGAAGGCCCGCAGCATCCTCACCGGCAAAGCCAGCCACACGGCGCCC
TTTGTGATCCACGACATCGAGACATTGTGGCAGGCAGAGAAGGGGCTGGTGTGGAAGCAGTTGGTGAATG
GCCTGCCTCCCTACAAGGAGATCAGCGTGCACGTCTTCTACCGCTGCCAGTGCACCACAGTGGAGACCGT
GCGGGAGCTCAGAGAGTTCGCCAAGAGCATCCCCAGCTTCAGCAGCCTCTTCCTCAACGACCAGAGAACC
CTTCTCAAGTATGGCGTGCACGAGGCCATCTTCGCCATGCTGGCCTCTATCGTCAACAAGGACGGGCTGC
TGGTAGCCAACGGCAGTGGCTTTGTCACCCGTGAGTTCCTGCGCAGCCTCCGCAAACCCTTCAGTGATAT
CATTGAGCCTAAGTTTGAATTTGCTGTCAAGTTCAACGCCCTGGAACTTGATGACAGTGACCTGGCCCTA
TTCATTGCGGCCATCATTCTGTGTGGAGACCGGCCAGGCCTCATGAACGTTCCACGGGTGGAGGCTATCC
AGGACACCATCCTGCGTGCCCTCGAATTCCACCTGCAGGCCAACCACCCTGATGCCCAGTACCTCTTCCC
CAAGCTGCTGCAGAAGATGGCTGACCTGCGGCAACTGGTCACCGAGCACGCCCAGATGATGCAGCGGATC
AAGAAGACCGAAACCGAGACCTCGCTGCACCCTCTGCTCCAGGAGATCTACAAGGACATGTACTAA
